Addgene plasmid #26506: pJC129.1-spp-4
Depositing lab: Phillip Newmark. Depositing organization: University of Illinois at Urbana-Champaign. Publication: Genome-wide analyses reveal a role for peptide hormones in planarian germline development. Collins JJ, Hou X, Romanova EV, Lambrus BG, Miller CM, Saberi A, Sweedler JV, Newmark PA. PLoS Biol. 2010 . 8(10):e1000509. 10.1371/journal.pbio.1000509 PubMed 20967238.
Backbone
  Vector backbone: pJC53.2
  Backbone size w/o insert (bp): 3240
  Vector type: RNAi
Growth in bacteria
  Bacterial resistance: Ampicillin and Kanamycin, 100 & 50 μg/mL
  Growth temperature: 37°C
  Growth strain: DH5alpha
  Copy number: High Copy
Gene/Insert
  Gene/Insert name: spp-4
  Species: S. mediterranea (planarian)
  Insert size (bp): 291
  GenBank ID: GU295179
  Cloning method: Restriction Enzyme; 5′ cloning site Eam1105I (destroyed during cloning); 3′ cloning site Eam1105I (destroyed during cloning)
  Sequencing primers: 5′ Sp6; 3′ T3
Terms and licenses: Academic/Nonprofit Terms; Industry Terms: Not Available to Industry
Depositor comments: Addgene's quality control sequence has minor discrepancies with the provided depositor's sequence; these do not affect plasmid function.
How to cite: pJC129.1-spp-4 was a gift from Phillip Newmark (Addgene plasmid # 26506 ; http://n2t.net/addgene:26506 ; RRID:Addgene_26506)
