[The description below was written by a language model from this plasmid's Addgene catalogue record.]
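Description:
pJC129.1-spp-4 is an RNAi-type plasmid built on the pJC53.2 backbone (about 3.2 kb without insert) that carries a 291 bp fragment of spp-4 from the planarian Schmidtea mediterranea. It is maintained as a high-copy plasmid in standard E. coli cloning strains and is selected with both ampicillin and kanamycin, so the backbone carries two bacterial resistance markers. The record does not name the origin of replication.

The spp-4 fragment was inserted at Eam1105I sites on both sides, and both sites were destroyed during cloning. Eam1105I cuts leave single-base 3' overhangs, so this is consistent with a TA-style insertion of a PCR product, although the record does not say so explicitly. The listed sequencing primers, SP6 on the 5' side and T3 on the 3' side, indicate that phage RNA polymerase promoter sequences flank the insert. Such an arrangement generally allows in vitro transcription of either strand, for making sense and antisense RNA, double-stranded RNA or riboprobes. However, no feature table is provided, so the full set of promoters and terminators in the backbone, and the orientation of the insert, are not stated.

The plasmid comes from a genome-wide study of peptide hormones in planarian germline development. Given that context and the RNAi vector classification, its likely uses are knockdown of spp-4 and analysis of its expression in S. mediterranea. The depositor notes that the repository's quality-control sequence differs slightly from the submitted sequence, and that these differences do not affect plasmid function.
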