>Addgene plasmid #26506 | pJC129.1-spp-4 | depositor partial sequence | sequence record 12535 | Author sequence
CAATTTATTTTCTCTCTGTAATTATGATTTTTATAACCAAAATTGAAGCTGATTATTCTTCATTAAACGA
CGATTCAGAATTAGAAGACTCATATCACCGGTATCCTAGTTCAATAAAACGAGGACTTCGATTAATGAGA
TTAGGTAAAAGAAACATGAATGATGAATTTCAATTCAGAGATTTGAAAAAAAGAGGTTTGAGATTAATGC
GCCTGGGTTAAAAAATTATTTTTTAATTAATAAATGATTATTTGTTAAAAAAAAAAAAAAAAAAAAAAAA
AAAAAAAAAAA
